>Addgene plasmid #73239 | SPIN4 | addgene full sequence | sequence record 136205 | Addgene assembled sequence
TAATACGACTCACTATAGGGGAATTGTGAGCGGATAACAATTCCCCTCTAGAAATAATTTTGTTTAACTT
TAAGAAGGAGATATACATATGCACCATCATCATCATCATTCTTCTGGTGTAGATCTGGGTACCGAGAACC
TGTACTTCCAATCCATGACTCGTAGGAACATCGTGGGCTGCCGCATTCAACACGGCTGGAAGGAAGGCAA
CGAGCCAGTGGAGCAGTGGAAGGGTACTGTGCTCGAGCAGGTTTCCGTGAAGCCCACTCTTTACATCATT
AAATATGATGGCAAAGATAGTGTGTATGGACTAGAACTGCACCGCGATAAGAGAGTTTTAGCGCTAGAGA
TCCTTCCTGAGAGAGTGCCAACTCCTCGTATCGATTCACGACTGGCAGATTCCCTGATTGGCAAGGCAGT
GGAGCATGTGTTTGAAGGTGAACATGGTACCAAGGATGAATGGAAGGGTATGGTCCTGGCGCGAGCTCCT
GTGATGGATACTTGGTTTTACATCACCTACGAGAAAGATCCTGTTCTCTATATGTACACGCTGCTTGATG
ACTACAAAGATGGTGACTTACGCATTATTCCAGATTCCAACTACTATTTCCCTACAGCAGAACAGGAGCC
TGGAGAGGTGGTCGACAGTCTCGTGGGCAAGCAGGTGGAGCATGCCAAAGATGACGGGTCCAAGAGAACT
GGCATTTTTATACATCAAGTGGTGGCGAAGCCATCTGTTTACTTCATTAAGTTTGATGATGATATTCACA
TTTATGTCTATGGTTTGGTGAAAACTCCTTGACAGTAAAGGTGGATACGGATCCGAATTCGAGCTCCGTC
GACAAGCTTGCGGCCGCACTCGAGCACCACCACCACCACCACTGAGATCCGGCTGCTAACAAAGCCCGAA
AGGAAGCTGAGTTGGCTGCTGCCACCGCTGAGCAATAACTAGCATAACCCCTTGGGGCCTCTAAACGGGT
CTTGAGGGGTTTTTTGCTGAAAGGAGGAACTATATCCGGATTGGCGAATGGG
[124 nt withheld, positions 1033-1156]
C
[91 nt withheld, positions 1158-1248]
A
[49 nt withheld, positions 1250-1298]
CCTTTGACGTTGGAGTCCACGTTCTTT
[37 nt withheld, positions 1326-1362]
ACCCTATCTCGGTCTATTCTTTTGATTTATAAGGGATTTTGCCGATTTCGGCCTATTGGTTAAAAAATGA
GCTGATTTAACAAAAATTTAACGCGAATTTTAACAAAATATTAACGTTTACAATTTCAGGTGGCACTTTT
CGGGGAAATGTGCGCGGAACCCCTATTTGTTTATTTTTCTAAATACATTCAAATATGTATCCGCTCATGA
ATTAATTCTTAGAAAAACTCATCGAGCATCAAATGAAACTGCAATTTATTCATATCAGGATTATCAATAC
CATATTTTTGAAAAAGCCGTTTCTGTAATGAAGGAGAAAACTCACCGAGGCAGTTCCATAGGATGGCAAG
ATCCTGGTATCGGTCTGCGATTCCGACTCGTCCAACATCAATACAACCTATTAATTTCCCCTCGTCAAAA
ATAAGGTTATCAAGTGAGAAATCACCATGAGTGACGACTGAATCCGGTGAGAATGGCAAAAGTTTATGCA
TTTCTTTCCAGACTTGTTCAACAGGCCAGCCATTACGCTCGTCATCAAAATCACTCGCATCAACCAAACC
GTTATTCATTCGTGATTGCGCCTGAGCGAGACGAAATACGCGATCGCTGTTAAAAGGACAATTACAAACA
GGAATCGAATGCAACCGGCGCAGGAACACTGCCAGCGCATCAACAATATTTTCACCTGAATCAGGATATT
CTTCTAATACCTGGAATGCTGTTTTCCCGGGGATCGCAGTGGTGAGTAACCATGCATCATCAGGAGTACG
GATAAAATGCTTGATGGTCGGAAGAGGCATAAATTCCGTCAGCCAGTTTAGTCTGACCATCTCATCTGTA
ACATCATTGGCAACGCTACCTTTGCCATGTTTCAGAAACAACTCTGGCGCATCGGGCTTCCCATACAATC
GATAGATTGTCGCACCTGATTGCCCGACATTATCGCGAGCCCATTTATACCCATATAAATCAGCATCCAT
GTTGGAATTTAATCGCGGCCTAGAGCAAGACGTTTCCCGTTGAATATGGCTCATAACACCCCTTGTATTA
CTGTTTATGTAAGCAGACAGTTTTATTGTTCATGACCAAAATCCCTTAACGTGAGTTTTCGTTCCACTGA
GCGTCAGACCCCGTAGAAAAGATCAAAGGATCTTCTTGAGATCCTTTTTTTCTGCGCGTAATCTGCTGCT
TGCAAACAAAAAAACCACCGCTACCAGCGGTGGTTTGTTTGCCGGATCAAGAGCTACCAACTCTTTTTCC
GAAGGTAACTGGCTTCAGCAGAGCGCAGATACCAAATACTGTCCTTCTAGTGTAGCCGTAGTTAGGCCAC
CACTTCAAGAACTCTGTAGCACCGCCTACATACCTCGCTCTGCTAATCCTGTTACCAGTGGCTGCTGCCA
GTGGCGATAAGTCGTGTCTTACCGGGTTGGACTCAAGACGATAGTTACCGGATAAGGCGCAGCGGTCGGG
CTGAACGGGGGGTTCGTGCACACAGCCCAGCTTGGAGCGAACGACCTACACCGAACTGAGATACCTACAG
CGTGAGCTATGAGAAAGCGCCACGCTTCCCGAAGGGAGAAAGGCGGACAGGTATCCGGTAAGCGGCAGGG
TCGGAACAGGAGAGCGCACGAGGGAGCTTCCAGGGGGAAACGCCTGGTATCTTTATAGTCCTGTCGGGTT
TCGCCACCTCTGACTTGAGCGTCGATTTTTGTGATGCTCGTCAGGGGGGCGGAGCCTATGGAAAAACGCC
AGCAACGCGGCCTTTTTACGGTTCCTGGCCTTTTGCTGGCCTTTTGCTCACATGTTCTTTCCTGCGTTAT
CCCCTGATTCTGTGGATAACCGTATTACCGCCTTTGAGTGAGCTGATACCGCTCGCCGCAGCCGAACGAC
CGAGCGCAGCGAGTCAGTGAGCGAGGAAGCGGAAGAGCGCCTGATGCGGTATTTTCTCCTTACGCATCTG
TGCGGTATTTCACACCGCATATATGGTGCACTCTCAGTACAATCTGCTCTGATGCCGCATAGTTAAGCCA
GTATACACTCCGCTATCGCTACGTGACTGGGTCATGGCTGCGCCCCGACACCCGCCAACACCCGCTGACG
CGCCCTGACGGGCTTGTCTGCTCCCGGCATCCGCTTACAGACAAGCTGTGACCGTCTCCGGGAGCTGCAT
GTGTCAGAGGTTTTCACCGTCATCACCGAAACGCGCGAGGCAGCTGCGGTAAAGCTCATCAGCGTGGTCG
TGAAGCGATTCACAGATGTCTGCCTGTTCATCCGCGTCCAGCTCGTTGAGTTTCTCCAGAAGCGTTAATG
TCTGGCTTCTGATAAAGCGGGCCATGTTAAGGGCGGTTTTTTCCTGTTTGGTCACTGATGCCTCCGTGTA
AGGGGGATTTCTGTTCATGGGGGTAATGATACCGATGAAACGAGAGAGGATGCTCACGATACGGGTTACT
GATGATGAACATGCCCGGTTACTGGAACGTTGTGAGGGTAAACAACTGGCGGTATGGATGCGGCGGGACC
AGAGAAAAATCACTCAGGGTCAATGCCAGCGCTTCGTTAATACAGATGTAGGTGTTCCACAGGGTAGCCA
GCAGCATCCTGCGATGCAGATCCGGAACATAATGGTGCAGGGCGCTGACTTCCGCGTTTCCAGACTTTAC
GAAACACGGAAACCGAAGACCATTCATGTTGTTGCTCAGGTCGCAGACGTTTTGCAGCAGCAGTCGCTTC
ACGTTCGCTCGCGTATCGGTGATTCATTCTGCTAACCAGTAAGGCAACCCCGCCAGCCTAGCCGGGTCCT
CAACGACAGGAGCACGATCATGCGCACCCGTGGGGCCGCCATGCCGGCGATAATGGCCTGCTTCTCGCCG
AAACGTTTGGTGGCGGGACCAGTGACGAAGGCTTGAGCGAGGGCGTGCAAGATTCCGAATACCGCAAGCG
ACAGGCCGATCATCGTCGCGCTCCAGCGAAAGCGGTCCTCGCCGAAAATGACCCAGAGCGCTGCCGGCAC
CTGTCCTACGAGTTGCATGATAAAGAAGACAGTCATAAGTGCGGCGACGATAGTCATGCCCCGCGCCCAC
CGGAAGGAGCTGACTGGGTTGAAGGCTCTCAAGGGCATCGGTCGAGATCCCGGTGCCTAATGAGTGAGCT
AACTTACATTAATTGCGTTGCGCTCACTGCCCGCTTTCCAGTCGGGAAACCTGTCGTGCCAGCTGCATTA
ATGAATCGGCCAACGCGCGGGGAGAGGCGGTTTGCGTATTGGGCGCCAGGGTGGTTTTTCTTTTCACCAG
TGAGACGGGCAACAGCTGATTGCCCTTCACCGCCTGGCCCTGAGAGAGTTGCAGCAAGCGGTCCACGCTG
GTTTGCCCCAGCAGGCGAAAATCCTGTTTGATGGTGGTTAACGGCGGGATATAACATGAGCTGTCTTCGG
TATCGTCGTATCCCACTACCGAGATATCCGCACCAACGCGCAGCCCGGACTCGGTAATGGCGCGCATTGC
GCCCAGCGCCATCTGATCGTTGGCAACCAGCATCGCAGTGGGAACGATGCCCTCATTCAGCATTTGCATG
GTTTGTTGAAAACCGGACATGGCACTCCAGTCGCCTTCCCGTTCCGCTATCGGCTGAATTTGATTGCGAG
TGAGATATTTATGCCAGCCAGCCAGACGCAGACGCGCCGAGACAGAACTTAATGGGCCCGCTAACAGCGC
GATTTGCTGGTGACCCAATGCGACCAGATGCTCCACGCCCAGTCGCGTACCGTCTTCATGGGAGAAAATA
ATACTGTTGATGGGTGTCTGGTCAGAGACATCAAGAAATAACGCCGGAACATTAGTGCAGGCAGCTTCCA
CAGCAATGGCATCCTGGTCATCCAGCGGATAGTTAATGATCAGCCCACTGACGCGTTGCGCGAGAAGATT
GTGCACCGCCGCTTTACAGGCTTCGACGCCGCTTCGTTCTACCATCGACACCACCACGCTGGCACCCAGT
TGATCGGCGCGAGATTTAATCGCCGCGACAATTTGCGACGGCGCGTGCAGGGCCAGACTGGAGGTGGCAA
CGCCAATCAGCAACGACTGTTTGCCCGCCAGTTGTTGTGCCACGCGGTTGGGAATGTAATTCAGCTCCGC
CATCGCCGCTTCCACTTTTTCCCGCGTTTTCGCAGAAACGTGGCTGGCCTGGTTCACCACGCGGGAAACG
GTCTGATAAGAGACACCGGCATACTCTGCGACATCGTATAACGTTACTGGTTTCACATTCACCACCCTGA
ATTGACTCTCTTCCGGGCGCTATCATGCCATACCGCGAAAGGTTTTGCGCCATTCGATGGTGTCCGGGAT
CTCGACGCTCTCCCTTATGCGACTCCTGCATTAGGAAGCAGCCCAGTAGTAGGTTGAGGCCGTTGAGCAC
CGCCGCCGCAAGGAATGGTGCATGCAAGGAGATGGCGCCCAACAGTCCCCCGGCCACGGGGCCTGCCACC
ATACCCACGCCGAAACAAGCGCTCATGAGCCCGAAGTGGCGAGCCCGATCTTCCCCATCGGTGATGTCGG
CGATATAGGCGCCAGCAACCGCACCTGTGGCGCCGGTGATGCCGGCCACGATGCGTCCGGCGTAGAGGAT
CGAGATCTCGATCCCGCGAAAT
Features (pLannotate 1.2.2; 19 found; start..end, strand, type, name):
      1..19      +  promoter       T7 promoter: promoter for bacteriophage T7 RNA polymerase
     20..44      +  protein_bind   lac operator: The lac repressor binds to the lac operator to inhibit transcription in E. coli. This inhibition can be relieved by adding lactose or isopropyl-β-D-thiogalactopyranoside (IPTG). lac repressor encoded by lacI
     59..81      +  RBS            RBS: efficient ribosome binding site from bacteriophage T7 gene 10 (Olins and Rangwala, 1989)
    155..799     +  CDS            SPIN4 (fragment): SPIN4_HUMAN - Experimental evidence at protein level: Swiss-Prot protein existence level 1. Exhibits H3K4me3-binding activity. From Homo sapiens (Human).
    865..882     +  CDS            9xHis (fragment): 9xHis affinity tag
    892..941     +  CDS            SET1 (fragment): solubility-enhancement tag derived from T7 phage gene 10B
    949..996     +  terminator     T7 terminator: transcription terminator for bacteriophage T7 RNA polymerase
   1033..1488    +  rep_origin     f1 ori (sequence partly withheld): f1 bacteriophage origin of replication; arrow indicates direction of (+) strand synthesis
   1515..1572    +  promoter       AmpR promoter (fragment): bla
   1581..2396    -  CDS            KanR: aminoglycoside phosphotransferase; aph(3')-Ia; confers resistance to kanamycin in bacteria or G418 (Geneticin®) in eukaryotes
   2518..3106    +  rep_origin     ori: high-copy-number ColE1/pMB1/pBR322/pUC origin of replication
   3292..3434    -  misc_feature   bom: basis of mobility region from pBR322
   3536..3727    -  CDS            rop: Rop protein, which maintains plasmids at low copy number; rop
   3744..4124    +  CDS            YPB1_ECOLX: Protein predicted: Swiss-Prot protein existence level 4. From Escherichia coli.
   4196..4487    -  CDS            TcR (fragment): tetracycline efflux protein; tet; confers resistance to tetracycline
   4502..4523    -  protein_bind   CAP binding site: CAP binding activates transcription in the presence of cAMP. E. coli catabolite activator protein
   4536..5618    -  CDS            lacI: lac repressor; lacI; The lac repressor binds to the lac operator to inhibit transcription in E. coli. This inhibition can be relieved by adding lactose or isopropyl-β-D-thiogalactopyranoside (IPTG).
   5619..5696    -  promoter       lacI promoter: lacI
   5704..5983    -  CDS            TcR (fragment): tetracycline efflux protein; tet; confers resistance to tetracycline
