[The description below was written by a language model from this plasmid's Addgene catalogue record and pLannotate feature annotations shown in this document.]
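Description:
SPIN4 is a bacterial expression plasmid built on the pNIC28-Bsa4 backbone, a pET-style vector designed for ligation-independent cloning, and carries a fragment of human SPIN4 (also called TDRD28), a protein annotated as binding H3K4me3. It was made to produce recombinant protein for structure determination. The catalogue notes that the insert, listed at 739 bp, may not be the full open reading frame, and the annotation likewise marks the SPIN4 coding region as a fragment.

Expression is driven by a T7 promoter followed immediately by a lac operator and the strong phage T7 gene 10 ribosome binding site. Transcription therefore depends on T7 RNA polymerase supplied by a DE3-type host, and it is held in check by the plasmid-encoded lacI repressor until induction with IPTG. A T7 terminator closes the cassette. According to the catalogue, the backbone adds an N-terminal hexahistidine tag with a TEV protease site, allowing metal-affinity purification followed by tag removal. This tag is not annotated separately in the feature table, although there is room for it between the ribosome binding site and the SPIN4 annotation. The short His-tag and T7 gene 10-derived fragments annotated downstream of the insert are probably vector remnants rather than part of the expressed protein, though the record does not confirm this.

The plasmid is selected with kanamycin through an aminoglycoside phosphotransferase gene. It replicates from a pBR322-type ColE1 origin accompanied by rop and bom, which fits the listed low copy number. An f1 origin is also present, along with residual tetracycline-resistance fragments from the ancestral backbone. The depositor recommends a BL21(DE3) derivative supplying rare tRNAs for expression and links the construct to a deposited crystal structure.
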