Addgene plasmid #73239: SPIN4
Purpose: Bacterial expression for structure determination; may not be full ORF
Depositing lab: Nicola Burgess-Brown. Depositing organization: University of Oxford.
Backbone
  Vector backbone: pNIC28-Bsa4
  Backbone manufacturer: SGC, Addgene Plasmid #26103
  Vector type: Bacterial Expression
Growth in bacteria
  Bacterial resistance: Kanamycin, 50 μg/mL
  Growth temperature: 37°C
  Growth strain: DH5alpha
  Copy number: Low Copy
Gene/Insert
  Gene/Insert name: SPIN4 (alt names: SPIN4A-c003; gi|108796661)
  Species: H. sapiens (human)
  Insert size (bp): 739
  Entrez Gene: SPIN4 (a.k.a. TDRD28)
  Promoter: T7
  Tag / fusion protein: His-6-TEV (N terminal on backbone)
  Cloning method: Ligation Independent Cloning
  Sequencing primers: 5′ T7; 3′ T7 terminal
Terms and licenses: Academic/Nonprofit Terms; Industry Terms: Not Available to Industry
Depositor comments: Use BL21(DE3)-R3-pRARE2 for protein expression. See also 4UY4: http://www.thesgc.org/structures/4UY4
How to cite: SPIN4 was a gift from Nicola Burgess-Brown (Addgene plasmid # 73239 ; http://n2t.net/addgene:73239 ; RRID:Addgene_73239)
