>Addgene plasmid #73239 | SPIN4 | depositor partial sequence | sequence record 134753 | insert
ATGCACCATCATCATCATCATTCTTCTGGTGTAGATCTGGGTACCGAGAACCTGTACTTCCAATCCATGA
CTCGTAGGAACATCGTGGGCTGCCGCATTCAACACGGCTGGAAGGAAGGCAACGAGCCAGTGGAGCAGTG
GAAGGGTACTGTGCTCGAGCAGGTTTCCGTGAAGCCCACTCTTTACATCATTAAATATGATGGCAAAGAT
AGTGTGTATGGACTAGAACTGCACCGCGATAAGAGAGTTTTAGCGCTAGAGATCCTTCCTGAGAGAGTGC
CAACTCCTCGTATCGATTCACGACTGGCAGATTCCCTGATTGGCAAGGCAGTGGAGCATGTGTTTGAAGG
TGAACATGGTACCAAGGATGAATGGAAGGGTATGGTCCTGGCGCGAGCTCCTGTGATGGATACTTGGTTT
TACATCACCTACGAGAAAGATCCTGTTCTCTATATGTACACGCTGCTTGATGACTACAAAGATGGTGACT
TACGCATTATTCCAGATTCCAACTACTATTTCCCTACAGCAGAACAGGAGCCTGGAGAGGTGGTCGACAG
TCTCGTGGGCAAGCAGGTGGAGCATGCCAAAGATGACGGGTCCAAGAGAACTGGCATTTTTATACATCAA
GTGGTGGCGAAGCCATCTGTTTACTTCATTAAGTTTGATGATGATATTCACATTTATGTCTATGGTTTGG
TGAAAACTCCTTGACAGTAAAGGTGGATACGGATCCGAA
