>Addgene plasmid #73239 | SPIN4 | addgene partial sequence | sequence record 136204 | T7 5'-TAATACGACTCACTATAGGG-3'
ACTTTAAGAAGGAGATATACATATGCACCATCATCATCATCATTCTTCTGGTGTAGATCTGGGTACCGAG
AACCTGTACTTCCAATCCATGACTCGTAGGAACATCGTGGGCTGCCGCATTCAACACGGCTGGAAGGAAG
GCAACGAGCCAGTGGAGCAGTGGAAGGGTACTGTGCTCGAGCAGGTTTCCGTGAAGCCCACTCTTTACAT
CATTAAATATGATGGCAAAGATAGTGTGTATGGACTAGAACTGCACCGCGATAAGAGAGTTTTAGCGCTA
GAGATCCTTCCTGAGAGAGTGCCAACTCCTCGTATCGATTCACGACTGGCAGATTCCCTGATTGGCAAGG
CAGTGGAGCATGTGTTTGAAGGTGAACATGGTACCAAGGATGAATGGAAGGGTATGGTCCTGGCGCGAGC
TCCTGTGATGGATACTTGGTTTTACATCACCTACGAGAAAGATCCTGTTCTCTATATGTACACGCTGCTT
GATGACTACAAAGATGGTGACTTACGCATTATTCCAGATTCCAACTACTATTTCCCTACAGCAGAACAGG
AGCCTGGAGAGGTGGTCGACAGTCTCGTGGGCAAGCAGGTGGAGCATGCCAAAGATGACGGGTCCAAGAG
AACTGGCATTTTTATACATCAAGTGGTGGCGAAGCCATCTGTTTACTTCATTAAGTTTGATGATGATATT
CACATTTATGTCTATGGTTTGGTGAAAACTCCTTGACAGTAAAGGTGGATACGGATCCGAATTCGAGCTC
CGTCGACAAGCTTGCGGCCGCACTCGAGCACCACCACCACCACCACTGA
