>Addgene plasmid #73239 | SPIN4 | addgene partial sequence | sequence record 137190 | T7term 5'-GCTAGTTATTGCTCAGCGG-3'
TAGCAGCCGGATCTCAGTGGTGGTGGTGGTGGTGCTCGAGTGCGGCCGCAAGCTTGTCGACGGAGCTCGA
ATTCGGATCCGTATCCACCTTTACTGTCAAGGAGTTTTCACCAAACCATAGACATAAATGTGAATATCAT
CATCAAACTTAATGAAGTAAACAGATGGCTTCGCCACCACTTGATGTATAAAAATGCCAGTTCTCTTGGA
CCCGTCATCTTTGGCATGCTCCACCTGCTTGCCCACGAGACTGTCGACCACCTCTCCAGGCTCCTGTTCT
GCTGTAGGGAAATAGTAGTTGGAATCTGGAATAATGCGTAAGTCACCATCTTTGTAGTCATCAAGCAGCG
TGTACATATAGAGAACAGGATCTTTCTCGTAGGTGATGTAAAACCAAGTATCCATCACAGGAGCTCGCGC
CAGGACCATACCCTTCCATTCATCCTTGGTACCATGTTCACCTTCAAACACATGCTCCACTGCCTTGCCA
ATCAGGGAATCTGCCAGTCGTGAATCGATACGAGGAGTTGGCACTCTCTCAGGAAGGATCTCTAGCGCTA
AAACTCTCTTATCGCGGTGCAGTTCTAGTCCATACACACTATCTTTGCCATCATATTTAATGATGTAAAG
AGTGGGCTTCACGGAAACCTGCTCGAGCACAGTACCCTTCCACTGCTCCACTGGCTCGTTGCCTTCCTTC
CAGCCGTGTTGAATGCGGCAGCCCACGATGTTCCTACGAGTCATGGATTGGAAGTACAGGTTCTCGGTAC
CCAGATCTACACCAGAAGAATGATGATGATGATGGTGCATATGTATATCTCCTTCTTAAAG
